>Addgene plasmid #69309 | pYPQ167 | depositor full sequence | sequence record 123952 | Full Sequence
TGGACCAGCCAGGACAGAAATGCCTCGACTTCGCTGCTACCCAAGGTTGCCGGGTGACGCACACCGTGGA
AACGGATGAAGGCACGAACCCAGTGGACATAAGCCTGTTCGGTTCGTAAGCTGTAATGCAAGTAGCGTAT
GCGCTCACGCAACTGGTCCAGAACCTTGACCGAACGCAGCGGTGGTAACGGCGCAGTGGCGGTTTTCATG
GCTTGTTATGACTGTTTTTTTGGGGTACAGTCTATGCCTCGGGCATCCAAGCAGCAAGCGCGTTACGCCG
TGGGTCGATGTTTGATGTTATGGAGCAGCAACGATGTTACGCAGCAGGGCAGTCGCCCTAAAACAAAGTT
AAACATCATGAGGGAAGCGGTGATCGCCGAAGTATCGACTCAACTATCAGAGGTAGTTGGCGTCATCGAG
CGCCATCTCGAACCGACGTTGCTGGCCGTACATTTGTACGGCTCCGCAGTGGATGGCGGCCTGAAGCCAC
ACAGTGATATTGATTTGCTGGTTACGGTGACCGTAAGGCTTGATGAAACAACGCGGCGAGCTTTGATCAA
CGACCTTTTGGAAACTTCGGCTTCCCCTGGAGAGAGCGAGATTCTCCGCGCTGTAGAAGTCACCATTGTT
GTGCACGACGACATCATTCCGTGGCGTTATCCAGCTAAGCGCGAACTGCAATTTGGAGAATGGCAGCGCA
ATGACATTCTTGCAGGTATCTTCGAGCCAGCCACGATCGACATTGATCTGGCTATCTTGCTGACAAAAGC
AAGAGAACATAGCGTTGCCTTGGTAGGTCCAGCGGCGGAGGAACTCTTTGATCCGGTTCCTGAACAGGAT
CTATTTGAGGCGCTAAATGAAACCTTAACGCTATGGAACTCGCCGCCCGACTGGGCTGGCGATGAGCGAA
ATGTAGTGCTTACGTTGTCCCGCATTTGGTACAGCGCAGTAACCGGCAAAATCGCGCCGAAGGATGTCGC
TGCCGACTGGGCAATGGAGCGCCTGCCGGCCCAGTATCAGCCCGTCATACTTGAAGCTAGACAGGCTTAT
CTTGGACAAGAAGAAGATCGCTTGGCCTCGCGCGCAGATCAGTTGGAAGAATTTGTCCACTACGTGAAAG
GCGAGATCACCAAGGTAGTCGGCAAATAACCCTCGAGCCACCCATGACCAAAATCCCTTAACGTGAGTTA
CGCGTCGTTCCACTGAGCGTCAGACCCCGTAGAAAAGATCAAAGGATCTTCTTGAGATCCTTTTTTTCTG
CGCGTAATCTGCTGCTTGCAAACAAAAAAACCACCGCTACCAGCGGTGGTTTGTTTGCCGGATCAAGAGC
TACCAACTCTTTTTCCGAAGGTAACTGGCTTCAGCAGAGCGCAGATACCAAATACTGTCCTTCTAGTGTA
GCCGTAGTTAGGCCACCACTTCAAGAACTCTGTAGCACCGCCTACATACCTCGCTCTGCTAATCCTGTTA
CCAGTGGCTGCTGCCAGTGGCGATAAGTCGTGTCTTACCGGGTTGGACTCAAGACGATAGTTACCGGATA
AGGCGCAGCGGTCGGGCTGAACGGGGGGTTCGTGCACACAGCCCAGCTTGGAGCGAACGACCTACACCGA
ACTGAGATACCTACAGCGTGAGCTATGAGAAAGCGCCACGCTTCCCGAAGGGAGAAAGGCGGACAGGTAT
CCGGTAAGCGGCAGGGTCGGAACAGGAGAGCGCACGAGGGAGCTTCCAGGGGGAAACGCCTGGTATCTTT
ATAGTCCTGTCGGGTTTCGCCACCTCTGACTTGAGCGTCGATTTTTGTGATGCTCGTCAGGGGGGCGGAG
CCTATGGAAAAACGCCAGCAACGCGGCCTTTTTACGGTTCCTGGCCTTTTGCTGGCCTTTTGCTCACATG
TTCTTTCCTGCGTTATCCCCTGATTCTGTGGATAACCGTATTACCGCCTTTGAGTGAGCTGATACCGCTC
GCCGCAGCCGAACGACCGAGCGCAGCGAGTCAGTGAGCGAGGAAGCGGAAGAGCGCCCAATACGCAAACC
GCCTCTCCCCGCGCGTTGGCCGATTCATTAATGCAGCTGGCACGACAGGTTTCCCGACTGGAAAGCGGGC
AGTGAGCGCAACGCAATTAATACGCGTACCGCGAGCCAGGAAGAGTTTGTAGAAACGCAAAAAGGCCATC
CGTCAGGATGGCCTTCTGCTTAGTTTGATGCCTGGCAGTTTATGGCGGGCGTCCTGCCCGCCACCCTCCG
GGCCGTTGCTTCACAACGTTCAAATCCGCTCCCGGCGGATTTGTCCTACTCAGGAGAGCGTTCACCGACA
AACAACAGATAAAACGAAAGGCCCAGTCTTCCGACTGAGCCTTTCGTTTTATTTGATGCCTGGCAGTTCC
CTACTCTCGCGTTAACGCTTGCATGGATGTTTTCCCAGTCACGACGTTGTAAAACGACGGCCAGTCTTAA
GCTCGGGCCCCAAATAATGATTTTATTTTGACTGATAGTGACCTGTTCGTTGCAACAAATTGATGAGCAA
TGCTTTTTTATAATGCCAACTTTGTACAAAAAAGCAGGCTCCGAATTCGCCCTTCACCATGGCTCCTAAG
AAGAAGCGGAAGGTTGGTATTCACGGGGTGCCTGCGGCTGACAAGAAGTACTCCATCGGCCTCGACATCG
GCACCAACAGCGTCGGCTGGGCGGTGATCACCGACGAGTACAAGGTCCCGTCCAAGAAGTTCAAGGTCCT
GGGCAACACCGACCGCCACTCCATCAAGAAGAACCTCATCGGCGCCCTCCTCTTCGACTCCGGCGAGACG
GCGGAGGCGACCCGCCTCAAGCGCACCGCCCGCCGCCGCTACACCCGCCGCAAGAACCGCATCTGCTACC
TCCAGGAGATCTTCTCCAACGAGATGGCGAAGGTCGACGACTCCTTCTTCCACCGCCTCGAGGAGTCCTT
CCTCGTGGAGGAGGACAAGAAGCACGAGCGCCACCCCATCTTCGGCAACATCGTCGACGAGGTCGCCTAC
CACGAGAAGTACCCCACTATCTACCACCTTCGTAAGAAGCTTGTTGACTCTACTGATAAGGCTGATCTTC
GTCTCATCTACCTTGCTCTCGCTCACATGATCAAGTTCCGTGGTCACTTCCTTATCGAGGGTGACCTTAA
CCCTGATAACTCCGACGTGGACAAGCTCTTCATCCAGCTCGTCCAGACCTACAACCAGCTCTTCGAGGAG
AACCCTATCAACGCTTCCGGTGTCGACGCTAAGGCGATCCTTTCCGCTAGGCTCTCCAAGTCCAGGCGTC
TCGAGAACCTCATCGCCCAGCTCCCTGGTGAGAAGAAGAACGGTCTTTTCGGTAACCTCATCGCTCTCTC
CCTCGGTCTGACCCCTAACTTCAAGTCCAACTTCGACCTCGCTGAGGACGCTAAGCTTCAGCTCTCCAAG
GATACCTACGACGATGATCTCGACAACCTCCTCGCTCAGATTGGAGATCAGTACGCTGATCTCTTCCTTG
CTGCTAAGAACCTCTCCGATGCTATCCTCCTTTCGGATATCCTTAGGGTTAACACTGAGATCACTAAGGC
TCCTCTTTCTGCTTCCATGATCAAGCGCTACGACGAGCACCACCAGGACCTCACCCTCCTCAAGGCTCTT
GTTCGTCAGCAGCTCCCCGAGAAGTACAAGGAGATCTTCTTCGACCAGTCCAAGAACGGCTACGCCGGTT
ACATTGACGGTGGAGCTAGCCAGGAGGAGTTCTACAAGTTCATCAAGCCAATCCTTGAGAAGATGGATGG
TACTGAGGAGCTTCTCGTTAAGCTTAACCGTGAGGACCTCCTTAGGAAGCAGAGGACTTTCGATAACGGC
TCTATCCCTCACCAGATCCACCTTGGTGAGCTTCACGCCATCCTTCGTAGGCAGGAGGACTTCTACCCTT
TCCTCAAGGACAACCGTGAGAAGATCGAGAAGATCCTTACTTTCCGTATTCCTTACTACGTTGGTCCTCT
TGCTCGTGGTAACTCCCGTTTCGCTTGGATGACTAGGAAGTCCGAGGAGACTATCACCCCTTGGAACTTC
GAGGAGGTTGTTGACAAGGGTGCTTCCGCCCAGTCCTTCATCGAGCGCATGACCAACTTCGACAAGAACC
TCCCCAACGAGAAGGTCCTCCCCAAGCACTCCCTCCTCTACGAGTACTTCACGGTCTACAACGAGCTCAC
CAAGGTCAAGTACGTCACCGAGGGTATGCGCAAGCCTGCCTTCCTCTCCGGCGAGCAGAAGAAGGCTATC
GTTGACCTCCTCTTCAAGACCAACCGCAAGGTCACCGTCAAGCAGCTCAAGGAGGACTACTTCAAGAAGA
TCGAGTGCTTCGACTCCGTCGAGATCAGCGGCGTTGAGGACCGTTTCAACGCTTCTCTCGGTACCTACCA
CGATCTCCTCAAGATCATCAAGGACAAGGACTTCCTCGACAACGAGGAGAACGAGGACATCCTCGAGGAC
ATCGTCCTCACTCTTACTCTCTTCGAGGATAGGGAGATGATCGAGGAGAGGCTCAAGACTTACGCTCATC
TCTTCGATGACAAGGTTATGAAGCAGCTCAAGCGTCGCCGTTACACCGGTTGGGGTAGGCTCTCCCGCAA
GCTCATCAACGGTATCAGGGATAAGCAGAGCGGCAAGACTATCCTCGACTTCCTCAAGTCTGATGGTTTC
GCTAACAGGAACTTCATGCAGCTCATCCACGATGACTCTCTTACCTTCAAGGAGGATATTCAGAAGGCTC
AGGTGTCCGGTCAGGGCGACTCTCTCCACGAGCACATTGCTAACCTTGCTGGTTCCCCTGCTATCAAGAA
GGGCATCCTTCAGACTGTTAAGGTTGTCGATGAGCTTGTCAAGGTTATGGGTCGTCACAAGCCTGAGAAC
ATCGTCATCGAGATGGCTCGTGAGAACCAGACTACCCAGAAGGGTCAGAAGAACTCGAGGGAGCGCATGA
AGAGGATTGAGGAGGGTATCAAGGAGCTTGGTTCTCAGATCCTTAAGGAGCACCCTGTCGAGAACACCCA
GCTCCAGAACGAGAAGCTCTACCTCTACTACCTCCAGAACGGTAGGGATATGTACGTTGACCAGGAGCTC
GACATCAACAGGCTTTCTGACTACGACGTCGACCACATTGTTCCTCAGTCTTTCCTTAAGGATGACTCCA
TCGACAACAAGGTCCTCACGAGGTCCGACAAGAACAGGGGTAAGTCGGACAACGTCCCTTCCGAGGAGGT
TGTCAAGAAGATGAAGAACTACTGGAGGCAGCTTCTCAACGCTAAGCTCATTACCCAGAGGAAGTTCGAC
AACCTCACGAAGGCTGAGAGGGGTGGCCTTTCCGAGCTTGACAAGGCTGGTTTCATCAAGAGGCAGCTTG
TTGAGACGAGGCAGATTACCAAGCACGTTGCTCAGATCCTCGATTCTAGGATGAACACCAAGTACGACGA
GAACGACAAGCTCATCCGCGAGGTCAAGGTGATCACCCTCAAGTCCAAGCTCGTCTCCGACTTCCGCAAG
GACTTCCAGTTCTACAAGGTCCGCGAGATCAACAACTACCACCACGCTCACGATGCTTACCTTAACGCTG
TCGTTGGTACCGCTCTTATCAAGAAGTACCCTAAGCTTGAGTCCGAGTTCGTCTACGGTGACTACAAGGT
CTACGACGTTCGTAAGATGATCGCCAAGTCCGAGCAGGAGATCGGCAAGGCCACCGCCAAGTACTTCTTC
TACTCCAACATCATGAACTTCTTCAAGACCGAGATCACCCTCGCCAACGGCGAGATCCGCAAGCGCCCTC
TTATCGAGACGAACGGTGAGACTGGTGAGATCGTTTGGGACAAGGGTCGCGACTTCGCTACTGTTCGCAA
GGTCCTTTCTATGCCTCAGGTTAACATCGTCAAGAAGACCGAGGTCCAGACCGGTGGCTTCTCCAAGGAG
TCTATCCTTCCAAAGAGAAACTCGGACAAGCTCATCGCTAGGAAGAAGGATTGGGACCCTAAGAAGTACG
GTGGTTTCGACTCCCCTACTGTCGCCTACTCCGTCCTCGTGGTCGCCAAGGTGGAGAAGGGTAAGTCGAA
GAAGCTCAAGTCCGTCAAGGAGCTCCTCGGCATCACCATCATGGAGCGCTCCTCCTTCGAGAAGAACCCG
ATCGACTTCCTCGAGGCCAAGGGCTACAAGGAGGTCAAGAAGGACCTCATCATCAAGCTCCCCAAGTACT
CTCTTTTCGAGCTCGAGAACGGTCGTAAGAGGATGCTGGCTTCCGCTGGTGAGCTCCAGAAGGGTAACGA
GCTTGCTCTTCCTTCCAAGTACGTGAACTTCCTCTACCTCGCCTCCCACTACGAGAAGCTCAAGGGTTCC
CCTGAGGATAACGAGCAGAAGCAGCTCTTCGTGGAGCAGCACAAGCACTACCTCGACGAGATCATCGAGC
AGATCTCCGAGTTCTCCAAGCGCGTCATCCTCGCTGACGCTAACCTCGACAAGGTCCTCTCCGCCTACAA
CAAGCACCGCGACAAGCCCATCCGCGAGCAGGCCGAGAACATCATCCACCTCTTCACGCTCACGAACCTC
GGCGCCCCTGCTGCTTTCAAGTACTTCGACACCACCATCGACAGGAAGCGTTACACGTCCACCAAGGAGG
TTCTCGACGCTACTCTCATCCACCAGTCCATCACCGGTCTTTACGAGACTCGTATCGACCTTTCCCAGCT
TGGTGGTGATAAGCGTCCTGCTGCCACCAAAAAGGCCGGACAGGCTAAGAAAAAGAAGTAGGATCCACCT
GATCTAGAGCTAGCGTTTAAACACCGGTGACGTCCGATCGTTCAAACATTTGGCAATAAAGTTTCTTAAG
ATTGAATCCTGTTGCCGGTCTTGCGATGATTATCATATAATTTCTGTTGAATTACGTTAAGCATGTAATA
ATTAACATGTAATGCATGACGTTATTTATGAGATGGGTTTTTATGATTAGAGTCCCGCAATTATACATTT
AATACGCGATAGAAAACAAAATATAGCGCGCAAACTAGGATAAATTATCGCGCGCGGTGTCATCTATGTT
ACTAGATCGGGAATTGATCCCCCCTCGACAGCTTCCGGAAAGGGCGAATTCGCAACTTTGTATACAAAAG
TTGAACGAGAAACGTAAAATGATATAAATATCAATATATTAAATTAGATTTTGCATAAAAAACAGACTAC
ATAATACTGTAAAACACAACATATCCAGTCACTATGCCATCCAGCTGATATCCCCTATAGTGAGTCGTAT
TACATGGTCATAGCTGTTTCCTGGCAGCTCTGGCCCGTGTCTCAAAATCTCTGATGTTACATTGCACAAG
ATAAAAATATATCATCATGCCTCCTC
Features (pLannotate 1.2.2; 13 found; start..end, strand, type, name):
     96..119     +  promoter       Pc promoter (fragment): intI1 (promoter lies within the coding sequence); class 1 integron promoter
    295..351     +  CDS            GmR (fragment): gentamycin acetyltransferase; aacC1; confers resistance to gentamycin
    358..1149    +  CDS            SmR: aminoglycoside adenylyltransferase (Murphy, 1985); aadA; confers resistance to spectinomycin and streptomycin
   1242..1830    +  rep_origin     ori: high-copy-number ColE1/pMB1/pBR322/pUC origin of replication
   2013..2105    +  CDS            lacI (fragment): lac repressor; lacI; The lac repressor binds to the lac operator to inhibit transcription in E. coli. This inhibition can be relieved by adding lactose or isopropyl-β-D-thiogalactopyranoside (IPTG).
   2160..2187    -  terminator     rrnB T2 terminator: transcription terminator T2 from the E. coli rrnB gene
   2319..2362    +  terminator     rrnB T1 terminator: Escherichia coli rrnB; transcription terminator T1 from the E. coli rrnB gene
   2409..2445    -  CDS            lacZα (fragment): LacZα fragment of β-galactosidase; lacZ fragment
   2461..2560    +  protein_bind   attL1: mutant version of attL; recombination site for the Gateway® LR reaction LR Clonase™
   2630..6730    +  CDS            cas9: CAS9_STRP1 - Also known as csn1 From Streptococcus pyogenes serotype M1.
   6826..7078    +  terminator     NOS terminator: nopaline synthase terminator and poly(A) signal
   7123..7246    +  protein_bind   attR5: mutant version of attR; recombination site for the Gateway® LR reaction LR Clonase™
   7264..7282    -  promoter       T7 promoter: promoter for bacteriophage T7 RNA polymerase
