[The description below was written by a language model from this plasmid's Addgene catalogue record and pLannotate feature annotations shown in this document.]
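Description:
pYPQ167 is a Gateway entry vector of about 7.4 kb that carries a plant codon-optimized Cas9 ("Cas9p") for use in a modular CRISPR/Cas9 toolbox aimed at plant genome editing and transcriptional regulation. It is built on the pYPQ185-linker2 backbone, itself modified from pNJB185, and is maintained in E. coli as a high-copy plasmid through a ColE1/pUC-type origin. Selection is with spectinomycin, provided by the aadA aminoglycoside adenylyltransferase gene. The short Pc integron promoter and gentamicin acetyltransferase fragments annotated just upstream of it appear to be remnants of the resistance cassette's origin. rrnB T1 and T2 terminators sit upstream of the recombination cassette, where they typically insulate it from read-through transcription. Small lacI and lacZα fragments are also annotated as backbone remnants.

The payload lies between an attL1 site and an attR5 site, a pairing used in multisite Gateway LR reactions so that this module can be joined in a defined order with other entry clones carrying compatible att sites and transferred into a destination vector. Within these sites is the Streptococcus pyogenes Cas9 coding sequence, described as plant codon-optimized with high GC content in its 5′ region and fused to a nuclear localization signal, followed by the nopaline synthase (NOS) terminator and polyadenylation signal. The insert was cloned using NcoI and XbaI. No promoter is annotated upstream of Cas9 inside the att-flanked region, so expression in plants presumably depends on a promoter supplied by the destination vector after recombination, though the record does not state this. A T7 promoter lies outside attR5, in reverse orientation.
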