Addgene plasmid #69309: pYPQ167
Purpose: Gateway entry vector with Cas9p
Depositing lab: Yiping Qi. Depositing organization: East Carolina University. Publication: A CRISPR/Cas9 toolbox for multiplexed plant genome editing and transcriptional regulation. Lowder LG, Paul JW, Baltes NJ, Voytas DF, Zhang Y, Zhang D, Tang X, Zheng X, Hsieh TF, Qi Y. Plant Physiol. 2015 Aug 21. pii: pp.00636.2015. 10.1104/pp.15.00636 PubMed 26297141.
Backbone
  Vector backbone: pYPQ185-linker2
  Backbone manufacturer: (modified from pNJB185)
  Vector type: CRISPR
Growth in bacteria
  Bacterial resistance: Spectinomycin, 50 μg/mL
  Growth temperature: 37°C
  Growth strain: DH5alpha
  Copy number: High Copy
Gene/Insert
  Gene/Insert name: Cas9p (Plant codon-optimized; high GC content at 5 prime region)
  Mutation: NLS fusion
  Cloning method: Restriction Enzyme; 5′ cloning site NcoI (unknown if destroyed); 3′ cloning site XbaI (unknown if destroyed)
Terms and licenses: Academic/Nonprofit Terms; Industry Terms: Not Available to Industry
How to cite: pYPQ167 was a gift from Yiping Qi (Addgene plasmid # 69309 ; http://n2t.net/addgene:69309 ; RRID:Addgene_69309)
