>Addgene plasmid #69309 | pYPQ167 | addgene partial sequence | sequence record 123951 | M13-Rev 5'-CAGGAAACAGCTATGACC-3'
TCAGCTGGATGGCATAGTGACTGGATATGTTGTGTTTTACAGTATTATGTAGTCTGTTTTTTATGCAAAA
TCTAATTTAATATATTGATATTTATATCATTTTACGTTTCTCGTTCAACTTTTGTATACAAAGTTGCGAA
TTCGCCCTTTCCGGAAGCTGTCGAGGGGGGATCAATTCCCGATCTAGTAACATAGATGACACCGCGCGCG
ATAATTTATCCTAGTTTGCGCGCTATATTTTGTTTTCTATCGCGTATTAAATGTATAATTGCGGGACTCT
AATCATAAAAACCCATCTCATAAATAACGTCATGCATTACATGTTAATTATTACATGCTTAACGTAATTC
AACAGAAATTATATGATAATCATCGCAAGACCGGCAACAGGATTCAATCTTAAGAAACTTTATTGCCAAA
TGTTTGAACGATCGGACGTCACCGGTGTTTAAACGCTAGCTCTAGATCAGGTGGATCCTACTTCTTTTTC
TTAGCCTGTCCGGCCTTTTTGGTGGCAGCAGGACGCTTATCACCACCAAGCTGGGAAAGGTCGATACGAG
TCTCGTAAAGACCGGTGATGGACTGGTGGATGAGAGTAGCGTCGAGAACCTCCTTGGTGGACGTGTAACG
CTTCCTGTCGATGGTGGTGTCGAAGTACTTGAAAGCAGCAGGGGCGCCGAGGTTCGTGAGCGTGAAGAGG
TGGATGATGTTCTCGGCCTGCTCGCGGATGGGCTTGTCGCGGTGCTTGTTGTAGGCGGAGAGGACCTTGT
CGAGGTTAGCGTCAGCGAGGATGACGCGCTTGGAGAACTCGGAGATCTGCTCGATGATCTCGTCGAGGTA
GTGCTTGTGCTGCTCCACGAAGAGCTGCTTCTGCTCGTTATCCTCAGGGGAACCCTTGAGCTTCTCGTAG
TGGGAGGCGAGGTAGAGGAAGTTCACGTACTTGGAAGGAAGAGCAAGCTCGTTACCCTTCTGGAGCTCAC
CAGCGGAAGCCAGCATCCTCTTACGACCGTTCTCGAGCTCGAAAAGAGAGTACTTGGGGAGCTTGATGAT
GAGGTCCTTCTTGACCTCCTTGTAGCCCTTGG
