>Addgene plasmid #69309 | pYPQ167 | addgene partial sequence | sequence record 123953 | M13-F20 5'-TGTAAAACGACGGCCAGT-3'
ATTTTATTTTGACTGATAGTGACCTGTTCGTTGCAACAAATTGATGAGCAATGCTTTTTTATAATGCCAA
CTTTGTACAAAAAAGCAGGCTCCGAATTCGCCCTTCACCATGGCTCCTAAGAAGAAGCGGAAGGTTGGTA
TTCACGGGGTGCCTGCGGCTGACAAGAAGTACTCCATCGGCCTCGACATCGGCACCAACAGCGTCGGCTG
GGCGGTGATCACCGACGAGTACAAGGTCCCGTCCAAGAAGTTCAAGGTCCTGGGCAACACCGACCGCCAC
TCCATCAAGAAGAACCTCATCGGCGCCCTCCTCTTCGACTCCGGCGAGACGGCGGAGGCGACCCGCCTCA
AGCGCACCGCCCGCCGCCGCTACACCCGCCGCAAGAACCGCATCTGCTACCTCCAGGAGATCTTCTCCAA
CGAGATGGCGAAGGTCGACGACTCCTTCTTCCACCGCCTCGAGGAGTCCTTCCTCGTGGAGGAGGACAAG
AAGCACGAGCGCCACCCCATCTTCGGCAACATCGTCGACGAGGTCGCCTACCACGAGAAGTACCCCACTA
TCTACCACCTTCGTAAGAAGCTTGTTGACTCTACTGATAAGGCTGATCTTCGTCTCATCTACCTTGCTCT
CGCTCACATGATCAAGTTCCGTGGTCACTTCCTTATCGAGGGTGACCTTAACCCTGATAACTCCGACGTG
GACAAGCTCTTCATCCAGCTCGTCCAGACCTACAACCAGCTCTTCGAGGAGAACCCTATCAACGCTTCCG
GTGTCGACGCTAAGGCGATCCTTTCCGCTAGGCTCTCCAAGTCCAGGCGTCTCGAGAACCTCATCGCCCA
GCTCCCTGGTGAGAAGAAGAACGGTCTTTTCGGTAACCTCATCGCTCTCTCCCTCGGTCTGACCCCTAAC
TTCAAGTCCAACTTCGACCTCGCTGAGGACGCTAAGCTTCAGCTCTCCAAGGATACCTACGACGATGATC
TCGACAACCTCCTCGCTCAGATTGGAGATCAGTACGCTGATCTCTTCCTTGCTGCTAAGAACCTCTCCGA
TGCTATCCTCCTTTCGGATATCCTTAGGGTTAACACTGAGATCACTAAGGCTCCT
